Addgene plasmid #48130: pPSP6+t-gfp
Purpose: Shuttle vector E. coli/B.meg.; gfp-expression under control of RNAP-SP6-inducible promoter
Depositing lab: Dieter Jahn. Depositing organization: Technische Universitaet Braunschweig. Publication: Application of Escherichia coli phage K1E DNA-dependent RNA polymerase for in vitro RNA synthesis and in vivo protein production in Bacillus megaterium. Stammen S, Schuller F, Dietrich S, Gamer M, Biedendieck R, Jahn D. Appl Microbiol Biotechnol. 2010 Sep;88(2):529-39. doi: 10.1007/s00253-010-2732-y. Epub 2010 Jul 2. PubMed 20596705.
Backbone
  Vector backbone: pMM1520
  Backbone manufacturer: Malten et al., 2005
  Vector type: Bacterial Expression, Synthetic Biology
Growth in bacteria
  Bacterial resistance: Ampicillin, 100 μg/mL
  Growth temperature: 37°C
  Growth strain: DH10B
  Growth instructions: For Bacillus megaterium: Tetracyclin and 37 °C
  Copy number: Unknown
Gene/Insert
  Gene/Insert name: gfp
Terms and licenses: Academic/Nonprofit Terms; Industry Terms: Not Available to Industry
How to cite: pPSP6+t-gfp was a gift from Dieter Jahn (Addgene plasmid # 48130 ; http://n2t.net/addgene:48130 ; RRID:Addgene_48130)
