[The description below was written by a language model from this plasmid's Addgene catalogue record and pLannotate feature annotations shown in this document.]
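Description:
pPSP6+t-gfp is an Escherichia coli/Bacillus megaterium shuttle vector built on the pMM1520 backbone and used for bacterial expression and synthetic biology work. The annotated 5,956 nt sequence shows the two halves of the shuttle arrangement. For E. coli, a high-copy ColE1/pUC-type origin is paired with a β-lactamase gene under its own bla promoter, giving ampicillin selection. For the Gram-positive host, a repB replication protein gene supports plasmid replication. It sits alongside a tetL-type tetracycline efflux gene with its short upstream leader peptide, which provides tetracycline selection in B. megaterium. A fragment of a pre/mob gene is also detected, apparently a remnant of the Gram-positive parental plasmid rather than an intact function.

The payload is a gfp reporter placed downstream of a bacteriophage SP6 RNA polymerase promoter. The coding region is annotated as a near-complete match to the Cycle 3 GFP variant. Because the SP6 promoter is recognised by the phage polymerase rather than by host RNA polymerase, GFP should be produced only when a matching phage-type polymerase is supplied in the cell. Expression therefore depends on that polymerase being induced or present. No polymerase gene is annotated on this plasmid, so it must come from another source. The "+t" in the name may indicate an added transcription terminator, but none is annotated and the record does not explain the designation.

The associated publication concerns the use of a phage DNA-dependent RNA polymerase for in vitro RNA synthesis and in vivo protein production in B. megaterium. This fits the plasmid's role as a fluorescent reporter for testing phage polymerase-driven expression in that host.
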