Features (pLannotate 1.2.2; 9 found; start..end, strand, type, name):
    200..788     -  rep_origin     ori: high-copy-number ColE1/pMB1/pBR322/pUC origin of replication
    959..1819    -  CDS            AmpR: β-lactamase; bla; confers resistance to ampicillin, carbenicillin, and related antibiotics
   1820..1924    -  promoter       AmpR promoter: bla
   2088..3464    -  CDS            TcR: tetracycline efflux protein; Bacillus subtilis tetL; confers resistance to tetracycline
   3501..3560    -  CDS            tetL: LPTR_BACCE - Protein predicted: Swiss-Prot protein existence level 4. From Bacillus cereus.
   3664..4668    -  CDS            repB: RepB replication protein; repB; from Enterococcus faecalis plasmid pAMα1 AAN03827.1 22652809.0
   4895..5080    -  CDS            pre (fragment): PRE2_STAAM - Also known as mob. Protein inferred from homology: Swiss-Prot protein existence level 3. The interaction of the RSA site and the PRE protein may not only serves a function in plasmid maintenance, but may also contributes to the distribution of small antibiotic resistance plasmids among Gram- positive bacteria. From Staphylococcus aureus (strain Mu50 / ATCC 700699).
   5087..5105    +  promoter       SP6 promoter: promoter for bacteriophage SP6 RNA polymerase
   5221..5938    +  CDS            Cycle 3 GFP (fragment): Cycle 3 GFP (Crameri et al., 1996) mammalian codon-optimized
>Addgene plasmid #48130 | pPSP6+t-gfp | depositor full sequence | sequence record 69912 | pPSP6+t-gfp sequence 5956 bps
CTAACTAGCTAACCGGTTACCTATGCCCTATCTACCTTGCGTAGGTAGGGTTCTTTTTGTTGCCGGTCCA
AGAATTGGAGCTAATTAATTCTTGCGGAGAACTGTGAATGCGCAAACCAACCCTTGGCAGAACATATCCA
TCGCGTCCGCCATCTCCAGCAGCCGCACGCGGCGCATCTCGGGCCGCGTTGCTGGCGTTTTTCCATAGGC
TCCGCCCCCCTGACGAGCATCACAAAAATCGACGCTCAAGTCAGAGGTGGCGAAACCCGACAGGACTATA
AAGATACCAGGCGTTTCCCCCTGGAAGCTCCCTCGTGCGCTCTCCTGTTCCGACCCTGCCGCTTACCGGA
TACCTGTCCGCCTTTCTCCCTTCGGGAAGCGTGGCGCTTTCTCATAGCTCACGCTGTAGGTATCTCAGTT
CGGTGTAGGTCGTTCGCTCCAAGCTGGGCTGTGTGCACGAACCCCCCGTTCAGCCCGACCGCTGCGCCTT
ATCCGGTAACTATCGTCTTGAGTCCAACCCGGTAAGACACGACTTATCGCCACTGGCAGCAGCCACTGGT
AACAGGATTAGCAGAGCGAGGTATGTAGGCGGTGCTACAGAGTTCTTGAAGTGGTGGCCTAACTACGGCT
ACACTAGAAGGACAGTATTTGGTATCTGCGCTCTGCTGAAGCCAGTTACCTTCGGAAAAAGAGTTGGTAG
CTCTTGATCCGGCAAACAAACCACCGCTGGTAGCGGTGGTTTTTTTGTTTGCAAGCAGCAGATTACGCGC
AGAAAAAAAGGATCTCAAGAAGATCCTTTGATCTTTTCTACGGGGTCTGACGCTCAGTGGAACGAAAACT
CACGTTAAGGGATTTTGGTCATGAGATTATCAAAAAGGATCTTCACCTAGATCCTTTTAAATTAAAAATG
AAGTTTTAAATCAATCTAAAGTATATATGAGTAAACTTGGTCTGACAGTTACCAATGCTTAATCAGTGAG
GCACCTATCTCAGCGATCTGTCTATTTCGTTCATCCATAGTTGCCTGACTCCCCGTCGTGTAGATAACTA
CGATACGGGAGGGCTTACCATCTGGCCCCAGTGCTGCAATGATACCGCGAGACCCACGCTCACCGGCTCC
AGATTTATCAGCAATAAACCAGCCAGCCGGAAGGGCCGAGCGCAGAAGTGGTCCTGCAACTTTATCCGCC
TCCATCCAGTCTATTAATTGTTGCCGGGAAGCTAGAGTAAGTAGTTCGCCAGTTAATAGTTTGCGCAACG
TTGTTGCCATTGCTGCAGGCATCGTGGTGTCACGCTCGTCGTTTGGTATGGCTTCATTCAGCTCCGGTTC
CCAACGATCAAGGCGAGTTACATGATCCCCCATGTTGTGCAAAAAAGCGGTTAGCTCCTTCGGTCCTCCG
ATCGTTGTCAGAAGTAAGTTGGCCGCAGTGTTATCACTCATGGTTATGGCAGCACTGCATAATTCTCTTA
CTGTCATGCCATCCGTAAGATGCTTTTCTGTGACTGGTGAGTACTCAACCAAGTCATTCTGAGAATAGTG
TATGCGGCGACCGAGTTGCTCTTGCCCGGCGTCAACACGGGATAATACCGCGCCACATAGCAGAACTTTA
AAAGTGCTCATCATTGGAAAACGTTCTTCGGGGCGAAAACTCTCAAGGATCTTACCGCTGTTGAGATCCA
GTTCGATGTAACCCACTCGTGCACCCAACTGATCTTCAGCATCTTTTACTTTCACCAGCGTTTCTGGGTG
AGCAAAAACAGGAAGGCAAAATGCCGCAAAAAAGGGAATAAGGGCGACACGGAAATGTTGAATACTCATA
CTCTTCCTTTTTCAATATTATTGAAGCATTTATCAGGGTTATTGTCTCATGAGCGGATACATATTTGAAT
GTATTTAGAAAAATAAACAAATAGGGGTTCCGCGCACATTTCCCCGAAAAGTGCCACCTGACGTCTAAGA
AACCATTATTATCATGACATTAACCTATAAAAATAGGCGTATCACGAGGCCCTTTCGTCTTCAAGAATTC
CTGTTATAAAAAAAGGATCAATTTTGAACTCTCTCCCAAAGTTGATCCCTTAACGATTTAGAAATCCCTT
TGAGAATGTTTATATACATTCAAGGTAACCAGCCAACTAATGACAATGATTCCTGAAAAAAGTAATAACA
AATTACTATACAGATAAGTTGACTGATCAACTTCCATAGGTAACAACCTTTGATCAAGTAAGGGTATGGA
TAATAAACCACCTACAATTGCAATACCTGTTCCCTCTGATAAAAAGCTGGTAAAGTTAAGCAAACTCATT
CCAGCACCAGCTTCCTGCTGTTTCAAGCTACTTGAAACAATTGTTGATATAACTGTTTTGGTGAACGAAA
GCCCACCTAAAACAAATACGATTATAATTGTCATGAACCATGATGTTGTTTCTAAAAGAAAGGAAGCAGT
TAAAAAGCTAACAGAAAGAAATGTAACTCCGATGTTTAACACGTATAAAGGACCTCTTCTATCAACAAGT
ATCCCACCAATGTAGCCGAAAATAATGACACTCATTGTTCCAGGGAAAATAATTACACTTCCGATTTCGG
CAGTACTTAGCTGGTGAACATCTTTCATCATATAAGGAACCATAGAGACAAACCCTGCTACTGTTCCAAA
TATAATTCCCCCACAAAGAACTCCAATCATAAAAGGTATATTTTTCCCTAATCCGGGATCAACAAAAGGA
TCTGTTACTTTCCTGATATGTTTTACAAATATCAGGAATGACAGCACGCTAACGATAAGAAAAGAAATGC
TATATGATGTTGTAAACAACATAAAAAATACAATGCCTACAGACATTAGTATAATTCCTTTGATATCAAA
ATGACCTTTTATCCTTACTTCTTTCTTTAATAATTTCATAAGAAACGGAACAGTGATAATTGTTATCATA
GGAATGAGTAGAAGATAGGACCAATGAATATAATGGGCTATCATTCCACCAATCGCTGGACCGACTCCTT
CTCCCATGGCTACTATCGATCCAATAAGACCAAATGCTTTACCCCTATTTTCCTTTGGAATATAGCGCGC
AACTACAACCATTACGAGTGCTGGAAATGCAGCTGCACCAGCCCCTTGAATAAAACGAGCCATAATAAGT
AAGGAAAAGAAAGAATGGCCAACAAACCCAATTACCGACCCGAAACAATTTATTATAATTCCAAATAGGA
GTAACCTTTTGATGCCTAATTGATCAGATAGCTTTCCATATACAGCTGTTCCAATGGAAAAGGTTAACAT
AAAGGCTGTGTTCACCCAGTTTGTACTCGCAGGTGGTTTATTAAAATCATTTGCAATATCAGGTAATGAG
ACGTTCAAAACCATTTCATTTAATACGCTAAAAAAAGATAAAATGCAAAGCCAAATTAAAATTTGGTTGT
GTCGTAAATTCGATTGTGAATAGGATGTATTCACATTTCACCCTCCAATAATGAGGGCAGACGTAGTTTA
TAGGGTTAATGATACGCTTCCCTCTTTTAATTGAACCCTGTTACATTCATTACACTTCATAATTAATTCC
TCCTAAACTTGATTAAAACATTTTACCACATATAAACTAAGTTTTAAATTCAGTATTTCATCACTTATAC
AACAATATGGCCCGTTTGTTGAACTACTCTTTAATAAAATAATTTTTCCGTTCCCAATTCCACATTGCAA
TAATAGAAAATCCATCTTCATCGGCTTTTTCGTCATCATCTGTATGAATCAAATCGCCTTCTTCTGTGTC
ATCAAGGTTTAATTTTTTATGTATTTCTTTTAACAAACCACCATAGGAGATTAACCTTTTACGGTGTAAA
CCTTCCTCCAAATCAGACAAACGTTTCAAATTCTTTTCTTCATCATCGGTCATAAAATCCGTATCCTTTA
CAGGATATTTTGCAGTTTCGTCAATTGCCGATTGTATATCCGATTTATATTTATTTTTCGGTCGAATCAT
TTGAACTTTTACATTTGGATCATAGTCTAATTTCATTGCCTTTTTCCAAAATTGAATCCATTGTTTTTGA
TTCACGTAGTTTTCTGTATTCTTAAAATAAGTTGGTTCCACACATACCAATACATGCATGTGCTGATTAT
AAGAATTATCTTTATTATTTATTGTCACTTCCGTTGCACGCATAAAACCAACAAGATTTTTATTAATTTT
TTTATATTGCATCATTCGGCGAAATCCTTGAGCCATATCTGACAAACTCTTATTTAATTCTTCGCCATCA
TAAACATTTTTAACTGTTAATGTGAGAAACAACCAACGAACTGTTGGCTTTTGTTTAATAACTTCAGCAA
CAACCTTTTGTGACTGAATGCCATGTTTCATTGCTCTCCTCCAGTTGCACATTGGACAAAGCCTGGATTT
ACAAAACCACACTCGATACAACTTTCTTTCGCCTGTTTCACGATTTTGTTTATACTCTAATATTTCAGCA
CAATCTTTTACTCTTTCAGCCTTTTTAAATTCAAGAATATGCAGAAGTTCAAAGTAATCAACATTAGCGA
TTTTCTTTTCTCTCCATGGTCTCACTTTTCCACTTTTTGTCTTGTCCACTAAAACCCTTGATTTTTCATC
TGAATAAATGCTACTATTAGGACACATAATATTAAAAGAAACCCCCATCTATTTAGTTATTTGTTTGGTC
ACTTATAACTTTAACAGATGGGGTTTTTCTGTGCAACCAATTTTAAGGGTTTTCAATACTTTAAAACACA
TACATACCAACACTTCAACGCACCTTTCAGCAACTAAAATAAAAATGACGTTATTTCTATATGTATCAAG
ATAAGAAAGAACAAGTTCAAAACCATCAAAAAAAGACACCTTTTCAGGTGCTTTTTTTATTTTATAAACT
CATTCCCTGATCTCGACTTCGTTCTTTTTTTACCTCTCGGTTATGAGTTAGTTCAAATTCGTTCTTTTTA
GGTTCTAAATCGTGTTTTTCTTGGAATTGTGCTGTTTTATCCTTTACCTTGTCTACAAACCCCTTAAAAA
CGTTTTTAAAGGCTTTTAAGCCGTCTGTACGTTCCTTAAGCATACGATTTAGGTGACACTATAGAATAGA
AGTATAGTGCCGTTCTTTTGAGCGGCCTATTACTCACCAGTCTTCACGGGGAGGGCTGGATAGTAAAAGG
AGGTGAAATGTACAATGGTCCAAACTAGTTCGAAGATCTGGGCTAGCAAAGGAGAAGAACTTTTCACTGG
AGTTGTCCCAATTCTTGTTGAATTAGATGGTGATGTTAATGGGCACAAATTTTCTGTCAGTGGAGAGGGT
GAAGGTGATGCTACATACGGAAAGCTTACCCTTAAATTTATTTGCACTACTGGAAAACTACCTGTTCCAT
GGCCAACACTTGTCACTACTTTGACCTATGGTGTTCAATGCTTTTCCCGTTATCCGGATCATATGAAACG
GCATGACTTTTTCAAGAGTGCCATGCCCGAAGGTTATGTACAGGAACGCACTATATCTTTCAAAGATGAC
GGGAACTACAAGACGCGTGCTGAAGTCAAGTTTGAAGGTGATACCCTTGTTAATCGTATCGAGTTAAAAG
GTATTGATTTTAAAGAAGATGGAAACATTCTCGGACACAAACTCGAGTACAACTATAACTCACACAATGT
ATACATCACGGCAGACAAACAAAAGAATGGAATCAAAGCTAACTTCAAAATTCGCCACAACATTGAAGAT
GGATCCGTTCAACTAGCAGACCATTATCAACAAAATACTCCAATTGGCGATGGCCCTGTCCTTTTACCAG
ACAACCATTACCTGTCGACACAATCTGCCCTTTCGAAAGATCCCAACGAAAAGCGTGACCACATGGTCCT
TCTTGAGTTTGTAACTGCTGCTGGGATTACACATGGCATGGATGAGCCCTACAAATAATGAATTCGCGGC
CGCATG
