>Addgene plasmid #48130 | pPSP6+t-gfp | addgene partial sequence | sequence record 72392 | pBR322ori-F 5'-GGGAAACGCCTGGTATCTTT-3'
CCTCTGACTTGAGCGTCGATTTTTGTGATGCTCGTCAGGGGGGCGGAGCCTATGGAAAAACGCCAGCAAC
GCGGCCCGAGATGCGCCGCGTGCGGCTGCTGGAGATGGCGGACGCGATGGATATGTTCTGCCAAGGGTTG
GTTTGCGCATTCACAGTTCTCCGCAAGAATTAATTAGCTCCAATTCTTGGACCGGCAACAAAAAGAACCC
TACCTACGCAAGGTAGATAGGGCATAGGTAACCGGTTAGCTAGTTAGCATGCGGCCGCGAATTCATTATT
TGTAGGGCTCATCCATGCCATGTGTAATCCCAGCAGCAGTTACAAACTCAAGAAGGACCATGTGGTCACG
CTTTTCGTTGGGATCTTTCGAAAGGGCAGATTGTGTCGACAGGTAATGGTTGTCTGGTAAAAGGACAGGG
CCATCGCCAATTGGAGTATTTTGTTGATAATGGTCTGCTAGTTGAACGGATCCATCTTCAATGTTGTGGC
GAATTTTGAAGTTAGCTTTGATTCCATTCTTTTGTTTGTCTGCCGTGATGTATACATTGTGTGAGTTATA
GTTGTACTCGAGTTTGTGTCCGAGAATGTTTCCATCTTCTTTAAAATCAATACCTTTTAACTCGATACGA
TTAACAAGGGTATCACCTTCAAACTTGACTTCAGCACGCGTCTTGTAGTTCCCGTCATCTTTGAAAGATA
TAGTGCGTTCCTGTACATAACCTTCGGGCATGGCACTCTTGAAAAAGTCATGCCGTTTCATATGATCCGG
ATAACGGGAAAAGCATTGAACACCATAGGTCAAAGTAGTGACAAGTGTTGGCCATGGAACAGGTAGTTTT
CCAGTAGTGCAAATAAATTTAAGGGTAAGCTTTCCGTA
