>Addgene plasmid #48130 | pPSP6+t-gfp | addgene partial sequence | sequence record 72864 | RNAde-BB-1F 5'-tgccacctgacgtctaagaa-3'
CTATAAAAATAGGCGTATCACGAGGCCCTTTCGTCTTCAAGAATTCCTGTTATAAAAAAAGGATCAATTT
TGAACTCTCTCCCAAAGTTGATCCCTTAACGATTTAGAAATCCCTTTGAGAATGTTTATATACATTCAAG
GTAACCAGCCAACTAATGACAATGATTCCTGAAAAAAGTAATAACAAATTACTATACAGATAAGTTGACT
GATCAACTTCCATAGGTAACAACCTTTGATCAAGTAAGGGTATGGATAATAAACCACCTACAATTGCAAT
ACCTGTTCCCTCTGATAAAAAGCTGGTAAAGTTAAGCAAACTCATTCCAGCACCAGCTTCCTGCTGTTTC
AAGCTACTTGAAACAATTGTTGATATAACTGTTTTGGTGAACGAAAGCCCACCTAAAACAAATACGATTA
TAATTGTCATGAACCATGATGTTGTTTCTAAAAGAAAGGAAGCAGTTAAAAAGCTAACAGAAAGAAATGT
AACTCCGATGTTTAACACGTATAAAGGACCTCTTCTATCAACAAGTATCCCACCAATGTAGCCGAAAATA
ATGACACTCATTGTTCCAGGGAAAATAATTACACTTCCGATTTCGGCAGTACTTAGCTGGTGAACATCTT
TCATCATATAAGGAACCATAGAGACAAACCCTGCTACTGTTCCAAATATAATTCCCCCACAAAGAACTCC
AATCATAAAAGGTATATTTTTCCCTAATCCGGGATCAACAAAAGGATCTGTTACTTTCCTGATATGTTTT
ACAAATATCAGGAATGACAGCACGCTAACGATAAGAAAAGAAATGCTATATGATGTTGTAAACAACATAA
AAAATACAATGCCTACAGACATTAGTATAATTCCTTTGATATCAAAATGACCTTTTATCCTTACTTCTTT
C
